>Addgene plasmid #235954 | pME_G_0_6_026_3C6SF | addgene full sequence | sequence record 488471 | Addgene NGS Result
GGTCTCGCGCTCGGCGGAGACGAGACTGAGACCACTCATCGCGACTAGTAGCGGCCGCTGCAGTCCGGCA
AAAAAGGGCAAGGTGTCACCACCCTGCCCTTTTTCTTTAAAACCGAAAAGATTACTTCGCGTTATGCAGG
CTTCCTCGCTCACTGACTCGCTGCGCTCGGTCGTTCGGCTGCGGCGAGCGGTATCAGCTCACTCAAAGGC
GGTAATACGGTTATCCACAGAATCAGGGGATAACGCAGGAAAGAACATGTGAGCAAAAGGCCAGCAAAAG
GCCAGGAACCGTAAAAAGGCCGCGTTGCTGGCGTTTTTCCACAGGCTCCGCCCCCCTGACGAGCATCACA
AAAATCGACGCTCAAGTCAGAGGTGGCGAAACCCGACAGGACTATAAAGATACCAGGCGTTTCCCCCTGG
AAGCTCCCTCGTGCGCTCTCCTGTTCCGACCCTGCCGCTTACCGGATACCTGTCCGCCTTTCTCCCTTCG
GGAAGCGTGGCGCTTTCTCATAGCTCACGCTGTAGGTATCTCAGTTCGGTGTAGGTCGTTCGCTCCAAGC
TGGGCTGTGTGCACGAACCCCCCGTTCAGCCCGACCGCTGCGCCTTATCCGGTAACTATCGTCTTGAGTC
CAACCCGGTAAGACACGACTTATCGCCACTGGCAGCAGCCACTGGTAACAGGATTAGCAGAGCGAGGTAT
GTAGGCGGTGCTACAGAGTTCTTGAAGTGGTGGCCTAACTACGGCTACACTAGAAGAACAGTATTTGGTA
TCTGCGCTCTGCTGAAGCCAGTTACCTTCGGAAAAAGAGTTGGTAGCTCTTGATCCGGCAAACAAACCAC
CGCTGGTAGCGGTGGTTTTTTTGTTTGCAAGCAGCAGATTACGCGCAGAAAAAAAGGATCTCAAGAAGAT
CCTTTGATCTTTTCTACGGGGTCTGACGCTCAGTGGAACGAAAACTCACGTTAAGGGATTTTGGTCATGA
GATTATCAAAAAGGATCTTCACCTAGATCCTTTTAAATTAAAAATGAAGTTTTAAATCAATCTAAAGTAT
ATATGAGTAAACTTGGTCTGACAGCTCGAGGCTTGGATTCTCACCAATAAAAAACGCCCGGCGGCAACCG
AGCGTTCTGAACAAATCCAGATGGAGTTCTGAGGTCATTACTGGATCTATCAACAGGAGTCCAAGCGAGC
TCGATATCAAATTACGCCCCGCCCTGCCACTCGTCGCAGTACTGTTGTAATTCATTAAGCATTCTGCCGA
CATGGAAGCCATCACAAACGGCATGATGAACCTGAATCGCCAGCGGCATCAGCACCTTGTCGCCTTGCGT
ATAATATTTGCCCATGGTGAAAACGGGGGCGAAGAAGTTGTCCATATTGGCCACGTTTAAATCAAAACTG
GTGAAACTCACCCAGGGATTGGCTGATACGAAAAACATATTCTCAATAAACCCTTTAGGGAAATAGGCCA
GGTTTTCACCGTAACACGCCACATCTTGCGAATATATGTGTAGAAACTGCCGGAAATCGTCGTGGTATTC
ACTCCAGAGTGATGAAAACGTTTCAGTTTGCTCATGGAAAACGGTGTAACAAGGGTGAACACTATCCCAT
ATCACCAGCTCACCGTCTTTCATTGCCATACGAAATTCCGGATGAGCATTCATCAGGCGGGCAAGAATGT
GAATAAAGGCCGGATAAAACTTGTGCTTATTTTTCTTTACGGTCTTTAAAAAGGCCGTAATATCCAGCTG
AACGGTCTGGTTATAGGTACATTGAGCAACTGACTGAAATGCCTCAAAATGTTCTTTACGATGCCATTGG
GATATATCAACGGTGGTATATCCAGTGATTTTTTTCTCCATTTTAGCTTCCTTAGCTCCTGAAAATCTCG
ATAACTCAAAAAATACGCCCGGTAGTGATCTTATTTCATTATGGTGAAAGTTGGAACCTCTTACGTGCCC
GATCAACTCGAGTGCCACCTGACGTCTAAGAAACCATTATTATCATGACATTAACCTATAAAAATAGGCG
TATCACGAGGCAGAATTTCAGATAAAAAAAATCCTTAGCTTTCGCTAAGGATGATTTCTGGAATTCGCGG
CCGCTTCTAGAGCGATGAGT
Features (pLannotate 1.2.2; 8 found; start..end, strand, type, name):
     44..63      +  misc_feature   BioBrick suffix: universal suffix for all parts
     64..121     +  terminator     his operon terminator: This putative transcriptin terminator from the E. coli his operon has a 2-bp deletion introduced during synthesis. Its efficiency has not been determined.
    316..904     -  rep_origin     ori: high-copy-number ColE1/pMB1/pBR322/pUC origin of replication
   1087..1181    -  terminator     lambda t0 terminator: transcription terminator from phage lambda
   1205..1861    -  CDS            cat: CAT_ECOLX - Experimental evidence at protein level: Swiss-Prot protein existence level 1. This enzyme is an effector of chloramphenicol resistance in bacteria. From Escherichia coli. This protein is used as a marker in many commonly used cloning vectors, such as pACYC184.
   1862..1959    -  promoter       cat promoter: promoter of the E. coli cat gene encoding chloramphenicol acetyltransferase
   2045..2088    -  terminator     bacterial terminator: putative bacterial transcription terminator
   2091..2112    +  misc_feature   BioBrick prefix: BioBrick prefix for parts that do not start with "ATG"
