[The description below was written by a language model from this plasmid's Addgene catalogue record and pLannotate feature annotations shown in this document.]
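Description:
pME_G_0_6_026_3C6SF is a small synthetic-biology part plasmid (about 2.1 kb) from a modular cloning toolkit developed for engineering the chloroplast of Chlamydomonas. It is built on the pME_Cp_UAV_GFP backbone, whose name suggests a universal acceptor vector with a GFP dropout, although no GFP feature remains in the annotated sequence. That would be consistent with the placeholder having been replaced when the part was inserted. The plasmid is maintained in E. coli at high copy through a ColE1/pUC-type origin. Selection is with chloramphenicol, using a cat gene driven by its native promoter and followed by the lambda t0 terminator.

The payload is a 19 bp synthetic sequence, "3' Connector 6 Short Forward", which was cloned through BsaI sites that were destroyed in the process, as is typical of Golden Gate-style assembly. It encodes no gene or regulatory function. According to the record, it occupies the M2 position and serves as a connector that dictates where a unit is placed during level 2 (multi-unit) assembly. The insert is too short to be annotated as a feature. The cloning region is instead marked by BioBrick prefix and suffix sequences, and by flanking bacterial terminators (a his operon terminator and a putative bacterial terminator) that insulate the part from transcription elsewhere in the vector. The plasmid is used as a structural building block for ordering transcription units in higher-level constructs, rather than as an expression vector. The record does not describe the overhangs or the specific partner connectors with which it pairs.
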