Addgene plasmid #235954: pME_G_0_6_026_3C6SF
Purpose: 3' Connector 6 Short Forward in the M2 position used to dictate position for lvl2 assembly
Depositing lab: Tobias Erb. Depositing organization: Max Planck Institute for Terrestrial Microbiology. Publication: A modular high-throughput approach for advancing synthetic biology in the chloroplast of Chlamydomonas. Inckemann RM, Chotel T, Burgis M, Brinkmann CK, Andreas L, Baumann J, Sharma P, Klose M, Barrett J, Ries F, Paczia N, Glatter T, Mackinder LCM, Willmund F, Erb TJ. Nat Plants. 2025 Nov;11(11):2332-2349. doi: 10.1038/s41477-025-02126-2. Epub 2025 Nov 3. PubMed 41184475.
Backbone
  Vector backbone: pME_Cp_UAV_GFP
  Backbone size w/o insert (bp): 2101
  Vector type: Synthetic Biology
Growth in bacteria
  Bacterial resistance: Chloramphenicol, 25 μg/mL
  Growth temperature: 37°C
  Growth strain: DH5alpha
  Copy number: High Copy
Gene/Insert
  Gene/Insert name: 3C6SF
  Species: Synthetic
  Insert size (bp): 19
  Cloning method: Restriction Enzyme; 5′ cloning site BsaI (destroyed during cloning); 3′ cloning site BsaI (destroyed during cloning)
  Sequencing primers: 5′ CGTATCACGAGGCAGAATTTC; 3′ CCTGCATAACGCGAAGTAATC
Terms and licenses: Academic/Nonprofit Terms; Industry Terms: Not Available to Industry
Depositor comments: Please visit https://doi.org/10.1101/2024.05.08.593163 for bioRxiv preprint.
How to cite: pME_G_0_6_026_3C6SF was a gift from Tobias Erb (Addgene plasmid # 235954 ; http://n2t.net/addgene:235954 ; RRID:Addgene_235954)
